Addgene plasmid #42251: MLM3613
Purpose: Expresses Cas9 nuclease (Streptococcus pyogenes) from CMV and T7 promoters
Depositing lab: Keith Joung. Depositing organization: Massachusetts General Hospital. Publication: Efficient genome editing in zebrafish using a CRISPR-Cas system. Hwang WY, Fu Y, Reyon D, Maeder ML, Tsai SQ, Sander JD, Peterson RT, Yeh JR, Joung JK. Nat Biotechnol. 2013 Jan 29. doi: 10.1038/nbt.2501. PubMed 23360964.
Backbone
  Vector backbone: unknown
  Vector type: CRISPR ; zebrafish expression
Growth in bacteria
  Bacterial resistance: Ampicillin, 100 μg/mL
  Growth temperature: 37°C
  Growth strain: XL1 Blue
  Copy number: Unknown
Gene/Insert
  Gene/Insert name: Streptococcus pyogenes Cas9 (alt name: Cas9-001)
  Promoter: CMV
  Cloning method: Unknown
  Sequencing primers: 5′ CMV-F
Terms and licenses: Academic/Nonprofit Terms; Industry Terms: Not Available to Industry
Depositor comments: Plasmid Features: CAG enhancer-CMV promoter = 7466-370 Cas9 = 409-4512 NLS = 4519-4539 BGH polyA = 4612-4839
How to cite: MLM3613 was a gift from Keith Joung (Addgene plasmid # 42251 ; http://n2t.net/addgene:42251 ; RRID:Addgene_42251)
