[The description below was written by a language model from this plasmid's Addgene catalogue record and pLannotate feature annotations shown in this document.]
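Description:
MLM3613 is a 7,554 bp CRISPR expression plasmid that carries the Streptococcus pyogenes Cas9 nuclease under two tandem promoters, and it is catalogued for zebrafish genome editing. The backbone is recorded as unknown. The annotated features show a high-copy ColE1/pUC-type origin of replication and a β-lactamase (AmpR) gene with its own promoter, so the plasmid is propagated in E. coli under ampicillin selection. Small backbone remnants are also annotated, including a lac promoter/operator with CAP binding site, a lacI fragment, a bom fragment, a pBluescript MCS fragment and a short SV40 promoter fragment. None of these appears to play a role in the payload.

The expression cassette begins with the CMV immediate-early enhancer, which spans the sequence origin, followed by the CMV promoter. The depositor describes this region as a CAG enhancer–CMV promoter. A bacteriophage T7 promoter sits immediately downstream, just ahead of the Cas9 open reading frame. According to the depositor's notes, a short nuclear localisation signal follows the Cas9 coding sequence at its 3′ end, which would direct the bacterial nuclease to the nucleus of eukaryotic cells. The cassette ends with a bovine growth hormone polyadenylation signal.

This layout allows two routes of expression. The CMV elements can drive Cas9 directly from the plasmid in vertebrate cells. The T7 promoter lets the same template be transcribed in vitro by T7 RNA polymerase to produce Cas9 mRNA, which fits the zebrafish editing context of the associated publication. The plasmid encodes no guide RNA, so a targeting RNA must be supplied separately.
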