Features (pLannotate 1.2.2; 15 found; start..end, strand, type, name):
    132..335     +  promoter       CMV promoter: human cytomegalovirus (CMV) immediate early promoter
    377..395     +  promoter       T7 promoter: promoter for bacteriophage T7 RNA polymerase
    409..4512    +  CDS            cas9: CAS9_STRP1 - Also known as csn1 From Streptococcus pyogenes serotype M1.
   4615..4839    +  polyA_signal   bGH poly(A) signal: bovine growth hormone polyadenylation signal
   4843..4864    +  promoter       SV40 promoter (fragment): SV40 enhancer and early promoter
   4869..4885    +  misc_feature   MCS (fragment): pBluescript multiple cloning site
   4934..4950    -  protein_bind   lac operator: The lac repressor binds to the lac operator to inhibit transcription in E. coli. This inhibition can be relieved by adding lactose or isopropyl-β-D-thiogalactopyranoside (IPTG). lac repressor encoded by lacI
   4958..4988    -  promoter       lac promoter: promoter for the E. coli lac operon
   5003..5024    -  protein_bind   CAP binding site: CAP binding activates transcription in the presence of cAMP. E. coli catabolite activator protein
   5037..5129    -  CDS            lacI (fragment): lac repressor; lacI; The lac repressor binds to the lac operator to inhibit transcription in E. coli. This inhibition can be relieved by adding lactose or isopropyl-β-D-thiogalactopyranoside (IPTG).
   5312..5900    -  rep_origin     ori: high-copy-number ColE1/pMB1/pBR322/pUC origin of replication
   6071..6931    -  CDS            AmpR: β-lactamase; bla; confers resistance to ampicillin, carbenicillin, and related antibiotics
   6932..7036    -  promoter       AmpR promoter: bla
   7107..7151    -  misc_feature   bom (fragment): basis of mobility region from pBR322
   7306..131     +  enhancer       CMV enhancer (across the origin): human cytomegalovirus immediate early enhancer
>Addgene plasmid #42251 | MLM3613 | depositor full sequence | sequence record 59208 | MLM3613 sequence 7554 bps
ATATGCCAAGTACGCCCCCTATTGACGTCAATGACGGTAAATGGCCCGCCTGGCATTATGCCCAGTACAT
GACCTTATGGGACTTTCCTACTTGGCAGTACATCTACGTATTAGTCATCGCTATTACCATGGTGATGCGG
TTTTGGCAGTACATCAATGGGCGTGGATAGCGGTTTGACTCACGGGGATTTCCAAGTCTCCACCCCATTG
ACGTCAATGGGAGTTTGTTTTGGCACCAAAATCAACGGGACTTTCCAAAATGTCGTAACAACTCCGCCCC
ATTGACGCAAATGGGCGGTAGGCGTGTACGGTGGGAGGTCTATATAAGCAGAGCTGGTTTAGTGAACCGT
CAGATCCGCTAGAGATCCGCGGCCGCTAATACGACTCACTATAGGGAGAGCCGCCACCATGGATAAGAAA
TACTCAATAGGCTTAGATATCGGCACAAATAGCGTCGGATGGGCGGTGATCACTGATGAATATAAGGTTC
CGTCTAAAAAGTTCAAGGTTCTGGGAAATACAGACCGCCACAGTATCAAAAAAAATCTTATAGGGGCTCT
TTTATTTGACAGTGGAGAGACAGCGGAAGCGACTCGTCTCAAACGGACAGCTCGTAGAAGGTATACACGT
CGGAAGAATCGTATTTGTTATCTACAGGAGATTTTTTCAAATGAGATGGCGAAAGTAGATGATAGTTTCT
TTCATCGACTTGAAGAGTCTTTTTTGGTGGAAGAAGACAAGAAGCATGAACGTCATCCTATTTTTGGAAA
TATAGTAGATGAAGTTGCTTATCATGAGAAATATCCAACTATCTATCATCTGCGAAAAAAATTGGTAGAT
TCTACTGATAAAGCGGATTTGCGCTTAATCTATTTGGCCTTAGCGCATATGATTAAGTTTCGTGGTCATT
TTTTGATTGAGGGAGATTTAAATCCTGATAATAGTGATGTGGACAAACTATTTATCCAGTTGGTACAAAC
CTACAATCAATTATTTGAAGAAAACCCTATTAACGCAAGTGGAGTAGATGCTAAAGCGATTCTTTCTGCA
CGATTGAGTAAATCAAGACGATTAGAAAATCTCATTGCTCAGCTCCCCGGTGAGAAGAAAAATGGCTTAT
TTGGGAATCTCATTGCTTTGTCATTGGGTTTGACCCCTAATTTTAAATCAAATTTTGATTTGGCAGAAGA
TGCTAAATTACAGCTTTCAAAAGATACTTACGATGATGATTTAGATAATTTATTGGCGCAAATTGGAGAT
CAATATGCTGATTTGTTTTTGGCAGCTAAGAATTTATCAGATGCTATTTTACTTTCAGATATCCTAAGAG
TAAATACTGAAATAACTAAGGCTCCCCTATCAGCTTCAATGATTAAACGCTACGATGAACATCATCAAGA
CTTGACTCTTTTAAAAGCTTTAGTTCGACAACAACTTCCAGAAAAGTATAAAGAAATCTTTTTTGATCAA
TCAAAAAACGGATATGCAGGTTATATTGATGGGGGAGCTAGCCAAGAAGAATTTTATAAATTTATCAAAC
CAATTTTAGAAAAAATGGATGGTACTGAGGAATTATTGGTGAAACTAAATCGTGAAGATTTGCTGCGCAA
GCAACGGACCTTTGACAACGGCTCTATTCCCCATCAAATTCACTTGGGTGAGCTGCATGCTATTTTGAGA
AGACAAGAAGACTTTTATCCATTTTTAAAAGACAATCGTGAGAAGATTGAAAAAATCTTGACTTTTCGAA
TTCCTTATTATGTTGGTCCATTGGCGCGTGGCAATAGTCGTTTTGCATGGATGACTCGGAAGTCTGAAGA
AACAATTACCCCATGGAATTTTGAAGAAGTTGTCGATAAAGGTGCTTCAGCTCAATCATTTATTGAACGC
ATGACAAACTTTGATAAAAATCTTCCAAATGAAAAAGTACTACCAAAACATAGTTTGCTTTATGAGTATT
TTACGGTTTATAACGAATTGACAAAGGTCAAATATGTTACTGAAGGAATGCGAAAACCAGCATTTCTTTC
AGGTGAACAGAAGAAAGCCATTGTTGATTTACTCTTCAAAACAAATCGAAAAGTAACCGTTAAGCAATTA
AAAGAAGATTATTTCAAAAAAATAGAATGTTTTGATAGTGTTGAAATTTCAGGAGTTGAAGATAGATTTA
ATGCTTCATTAGGTACCTACCATGATTTGCTAAAAATTATTAAAGATAAAGATTTTTTGGATAATGAAGA
AAATGAAGATATCTTAGAGGATATTGTTTTAACATTGACCTTATTTGAAGATAGGGAGATGATTGAGGAA
AGACTTAAAACATATGCTCACCTCTTTGATGATAAGGTGATGAAACAGCTTAAACGTCGCCGTTATACTG
GTTGGGGACGTTTGTCTCGAAAATTGATTAATGGTATTAGGGATAAGCAATCTGGCAAAACAATATTAGA
TTTTTTGAAATCAGATGGTTTTGCCAATCGCAATTTTATGCAGCTGATCCATGATGATAGTTTGACATTT
AAAGAAGACATTCAAAAAGCACAAGTGTCTGGACAAGGCGATAGTTTACATGAACATATTGCAAATTTAG
CTGGTAGCCCTGCTATTAAAAAAGGTATTTTACAGACTGTAAAAGTTGTTGATGAATTGGTCAAAGTAAT
GGGGCGGCATAAGCCAGAAAATATCGTTATTGAAATGGCACGTGAAAATCAGACAACTCAAAAGGGCCAG
AAAAATTCGCGAGAGCGTATGAAACGAATCGAAGAAGGTATCAAAGAATTAGGAAGTCAGATTCTTAAAG
AGCATCCTGTTGAAAATACTCAATTGCAAAATGAAAAGCTCTATCTCTATTATCTCCAAAATGGAAGAGA
CATGTATGTGGACCAAGAATTAGATATTAATCGTTTAAGTGATTATGATGTCGATCACATTGTTCCACAA
AGTTTCCTTAAAGACGATTCAATAGACAATAAGGTCTTAACGCGTTCTGATAAAAATCGTGGTAAATCGG
ATAACGTTCCAAGTGAAGAAGTAGTCAAAAAGATGAAAAACTATTGGAGACAACTTCTAAACGCCAAGTT
AATCACTCAACGTAAGTTTGATAATTTAACGAAAGCTGAACGTGGAGGTTTGAGTGAACTTGATAAAGCT
GGTTTTATCAAACGCCAATTGGTTGAAACTCGCCAAATCACTAAGCATGTGGCACAAATTTTGGATAGTC
GCATGAATACTAAATACGATGAAAATGATAAACTTATTCGAGAGGTTAAAGTGATTACCTTAAAATCTAA
ATTAGTTTCTGACTTCCGAAAAGATTTCCAATTCTATAAAGTACGTGAGATTAACAATTACCATCATGCC
CATGATGCGTATCTAAATGCCGTCGTTGGAACTGCTTTGATTAAGAAATATCCAAAACTTGAATCGGAGT
TTGTCTATGGTGATTATAAAGTTTATGATGTTCGTAAAATGATTGCTAAGTCTGAGCAAGAAATAGGCAA
AGCAACCGCAAAATATTTCTTTTACTCTAATATCATGAACTTCTTCAAAACAGAAATTACACTTGCAAAT
GGAGAGATTCGCAAACGCCCTCTAATCGAAACTAATGGGGAAACTGGAGAAATTGTCTGGGATAAAGGGC
GAGATTTTGCCACAGTGCGCAAAGTATTGTCCATGCCCCAAGTCAATATTGTCAAGAAAACAGAAGTACA
GACAGGCGGATTCTCCAAGGAGTCAATTTTACCAAAAAGAAATTCGGACAAGCTTATTGCTCGTAAAAAA
GACTGGGATCCAAAAAAATATGGTGGTTTTGATAGTCCAACGGTAGCTTATTCAGTCCTAGTGGTTGCTA
AGGTGGAAAAAGGGAAATCGAAGAAGTTAAAATCCGTTAAAGAGTTACTAGGGATCACAATTATGGAAAG
AAGTTCCTTTGAAAAAAATCCGATTGACTTTTTAGAAGCTAAAGGATATAAGGAAGTTAAAAAAGACTTA
ATCATTAAACTACCTAAATATAGTCTTTTTGAGTTAGAAAACGGTCGTAAACGGATGCTGGCTAGTGCCG
GAGAATTACAAAAAGGAAATGAGCTGGCTCTGCCAAGCAAATATGTGAATTTTTTATATTTAGCTAGTCA
TTATGAAAAGTTGAAGGGTAGTCCAGAAGATAACGAACAAAAACAATTGTTTGTGGAGCAGCATAAGCAT
TATTTAGATGAGATTATTGAGCAAATCAGTGAATTTTCTAAGCGTGTTATTTTAGCAGATGCCAATTTAG
ATAAAGTTCTTAGTGCATATAACAAACATAGAGACAAACCAATACGTGAACAAGCAGAAAATATTATTCA
TTTATTTACGTTGACGAATCTTGGAGCTCCCGCTGCTTTTAAATATTTTGATACAACAATTGATCGTAAA
CGATATACGTCTACAAAAGAAGTTTTAGATGCCACTCTTATCCATCAATCCATCACTGGTCTTTATGAAA
CACGCATTGATTTGAGTCAGCTAGGAGGTGACGGTTCTCCCAAGAAGAAGAGGAAAGTCTCGAGCGGTGG
AGCTGCAGGATGACCGGTCATCATCACCATCACCATTGAGTTTAAACCCGCTGATCAGCCTCGACTGTGC
CTTCTAGTTGCCAGCCATCTGTTGTTTGCCCCTCCCCCGTGCCTTCCTTGACCCTGGAAGGTGCCACTCC
CACTGTCCTTTCCTAATAAAATGAGGAAATTGCATCGCATTGTCTGAGTAGGTGTCATTCTATTCTGGGG
GGTGGGGTGGGGCAGGACAGCAAGGGGGAGGATTGGGAAGACAATAGCAGGCATGCTGGGGATGCGGTGG
GCTCTATGGCTTCTGAGGCGGAAAGAACCAGCTGGGGCTCGATACCGTCGACCTCTAGCTAGAGCTTGGC
GTAATCATGGTCATAGCTGTTTCCTGTGTGAAATTGTTATCCGCTCACAATTCCACACAACATACGAGCC
GGAAGCATAAAGTGTAAAGCCTAGGGTGCCTAATGAGTGAGCTAACTCACATTAATTGCGTTGCGCTCAC
TGCCCGCTTTCCAGTCGGGAAACCTGTCGTGCCAGCTGCATTAATGAATCGGCCAACGCGCGGGGAGAGG
CGGTTTGCGTATTGGGCGCTCTTCCGCTTCCTCGCTCACTGACTCGCTGCGCTCGGTCGTTCGGCTGCGG
CGAGCGGTATCAGCTCACTCAAAGGCGGTAATACGGTTATCCACAGAATCAGGGGATAACGCAGGAAAGA
ACATGTGAGCAAAAGGCCAGCAAAAGGCCAGGAACCGTAAAAAGGCCGCGTTGCTGGCGTTTTTCCATAG
GCTCCGCCCCCCTGACGAGCATCACAAAAATCGACGCTCAAGTCAGAGGTGGCGAAACCCGACAGGACTA
TAAAGATACCAGGCGTTTCCCCCTGGAAGCTCCCTCGTGCGCTCTCCTGTTCCGACCCTGCCGCTTACCG
GATACCTGTCCGCCTTTCTCCCTTCGGGAAGCGTGGCGCTTTCTCAATGCTCACGCTGTAGGTATCTCAG
TTCGGTGTAGGTCGTTCGCTCCAAGCTGGGCTGTGTGCACGAACCCCCCGTTCAGCCCGACCGCTGCGCC
TTATCCGGTAACTATCGTCTTGAGTCCAACCCGGTAAGACACGACTTATCGCCACTGGCAGCAGCCACTG
GTAACAGGATTAGCAGAGCGAGGTATGTAGGCGGTGCTACAGAGTTCTTGAAGTGGTGGCCTAACTACGG
CTACACTAGAAGGACAGTATTTGGTATCTGCGCTCTGCTGAAGCCAGTTACCTTCGGAAAAAGAGTTGGT
AGCTCTTGATCCGGCAAACAAACCACCGCTGGTAGCGGTGGTTTTTTTGTTTGCAAGCAGCAGATTACGC
GCAGAAAAAAAGGATCTCAAGAAGATCCTTTGATCTTTTCTACGGGGTCTGACGCTCAGTGGAACGAAAA
CTCACGTTAAGGGATTTTGGTCATGAGATTATCAAAAAGGATCTTCACCTAGATCCTTTTAAATTAAAAA
TGAAGTTTTAAATCAATCTAAAGTATATATGAGTAAACTTGGTCTGACAGTTACCAATGCTTAATCAGTG
AGGCACCTATCTCAGCGATCTGTCTATTTCGTTCATCCATAGTTGCCTGACTCCCCGTCGTGTAGATAAC
TACGATACGGGAGGGCTTACCATCTGGCCCCAGTGCTGCAATGATACCGCGAGACCCACGCTCACCGGCT
CCAGATTTATCAGCAATAAACCAGCCAGCCGGAAGGGCCGAGCGCAGAAGTGGTCCTGCAACTTTATCCG
CCTCCATCCAGTCTATTAATTGTTGCCGGGAAGCTAGAGTAAGTAGTTCGCCAGTTAATAGTTTGCGCAA
CGTTGTTGCCATTGCTACAGGCATCGTGGTGTCACGCTCGTCGTTTGGTATGGCTTCATTCAGCTCCGGT
TCCCAACGATCAAGGCGAGTTACATGATCCCCCATGTTGTGCAAAAAAGCGGTTAGCTCCTTCGGTCCTC
CGATCGTTGTCAGAAGTAAGTTGGCCGCAGTGTTATCACTCATGGTTATGGCAGCACTGCATAATTCTCT
TACTGTCATGCCATCCGTAAGATGCTTTTCTGTGACTGGTGAGTACTCAACCAAGTCATTCTGAGAATAG
TGTATGCGGCGACCGAGTTGCTCTTGCCCGGCGTCAATACGGGATAATACCGCGCCACATAGCAGAACTT
TAAAAGTGCTCATCATTGGAAAACGTTCTTCGGGGCGAAAACTCTCAAGGATCTTACCGCTGTTGAGATC
CAGTTCGATGTAACCCACTCGTGCACCCAACTGATCTTCAGCATCTTTTACTTTCACCAGCGTTTCTGGG
TGAGCAAAAACAGGAAGGCAAAATGCCGCAAAAAAGGGAATAAGGGCGACACGGAAATGTTGAATACTCA
TACTCTTCCTTTTTCAATATTATTGAAGCATTTATCAGGGTTATTGTCTCATGAGCGGATACATATTTGA
ATGTATTTAGAAAAATAAACAAATAGGGGTTCCGCGCACATTTCCCCGAAAAGTGCCACCTGACGTCGAC
GGATCGGGAGATCGATCTCCCGATCCCCTAGGGTCGACTCTCAGTACAATCTGCTCTGATGCCGCATAGT
TAAGCCAGTATCTGCTCCCTGCTTGTGTGTTGGAGGTCGCTGAGTAGTGCGCGAGCAAAATTTAAGCTAC
AACAAGGCAAGGCTTGACCGACAATTGCATGAAGAATCTGCTTAGGGTTAGGCGTTTTGCGCTGCTTCGC
GATGTACGGGCCAGATATACGCGTTGACATTGATTATTGACTAGTTATTAATAGTAATCAATTACGGGGT
CATTAGTTCATAGCCCATATATGGAGTTCCGCGTTACATAACTTACGGTAAATGGCCCGCCTGGCTGACC
GCCCAACGACCCCCGCCCATTGACGTCAATAATGACGTATGTTCCCATAGTAACGCCAATAGGGACTTTC
CATTGACGTCAATGGGTGGACTATTTACGGTAAACTGCCCACTTGGCAGTACATCAAGTGTATC
