>Addgene plasmid #42251 | MLM3613 | addgene partial sequence | sequence record 62779 | BGH-rev 5'-TAGAAGGCACAGTCGAGG-3'
GGTGATGGTGATGATGACCGGTCATCCTGCAGCTCCACCGCTCGAGACTTTCCTCTTCTTCTTGGGAGAA
CCGTCACCTCCTAGCTGACTCAAATCAATGCGTGTTTCATAAAGACCAGTGATGGATTGATGGATAAGAG
TGGCATCTAAAACTTCTTTTGTAGACGTATATCGTTTACGATCAATTGTTGTATCAAAATATTTAAAAGC
AGCGGGAGCTCCAAGATTCGTCAACGTAAATAAATGAATAATATTTTCTGCTTGTTCACGTATTGGTTTG
TCTCTATGTTTGTTATATGCACTAAGAACTTTATCTAAATTGGCATCTGCTAAAATAACACGCTTAGAAA
ATTCACTGATTTGCTCAATAATCTCATCTAAATAATGCTTATGCTGCTCCACAAACAATTGTTTTTGTTC
GTTATCTTCTGGACTACCCTTCAACTTTTCATAATGACTAGCTAAATATAAAAAATTCACATATTTGCTT
GGCAGAGCCAGCTCATTTCCTTTTTGTAATTCTCCGGCACTAGCCAGCATCCGTTTACGACCGTTTTCTA
ACTCAAAAAGACTATATTTAGGTAGTTTAATGATTAAGTCTTTTTTAACTTCCTTATATCCTTTAGCTTC
TAAAAAGTCAATCGGATTTTTTTCAAAGGAACTTCTTTCCATAATTGTGATCCCTAGTAACTCTTTAACG
GATTTTAACTTCTTCGATTTCCCTTTTTCCACCTTAGCAACCACTAGGACTGAATAAGCTACCGTTGGAC
TATCAAAACCACCATATTTTTTTGGATCCCAGTCTTTTTTACGAGCAATAAGCTTGTCCGAATTTCTTTT
TGGTAAAATTGACTCCTTGG
