>Addgene plasmid #42251 | MLM3613 | addgene partial sequence | sequence record 156324 | CMV-F 5'-CGCAAATGGGCGGTAGGCGTG-3'
TTAGTGAACCGTCAGATCCGCTAGAGATCCGCGGCCGCTAATACGACTCACTATAGGGAGAGCCGCCACC
ATGGATAAGAAATACTCAATAGGCTTAGATATCGGCACAAATAGCGTCGGATGGGCGGTGATCACTGATG
AATATAAGGTTCCGTCTAAAAAGTTCAAGGTTCTGGGAAATACAGACCGCCACAGTATCAAAAAAAATCT
TATAGGGGCTCTTTTATTTGACAGTGGAGAGACAGCGGAAGCGACTCGTCTCAAACGGACAGCTCGTAGA
AGGTATACACGTCGGAAGAATCGTATTTGTTATCTACAGGAGATTTTTTCAAATGAGATGGCGAAAGTAG
ATGATAGTTTCTTTCATCGACTTGAAGAGTCTTTTTTGGTGGAAGAAGACAAGAAGCATGAACGTCATCC
TATTTTTGGAAATATAGTAGATGAAGTTGCTTATCATGAGAAATATCCAACTATCTATCATCTGCGAAAA
AAATTGGTAGATTCTACTGATAAAGCGGATTTGCGCTTAATCTATTTGGCCTTAGCGCATATGATTAAGT
TTCGTGGTCATTTTTTGATTGAGGGAGATTTAAATCCTGATAATAGTGATGTGGACAAACTATTTATCCA
GTTGGTACAAACCTACAATCAATTATTTGAAGAAAACCCTATTAACGCAAGTGGAGTAGATGCTAAAGCG
ATTCTTTCTGCACGATTGAGTAAATCAAGACGATTAGAAAATCTCATTGCTCAGCTCCCCGGTGAGAAGA
AAAATGGCTTATTTGGGAATCTCATTGCTTTGTCATTGGGTTTGACCCCTAATTTTAAATC
